Addgene plasmid #153128: Flag-FOXI3
Purpose: Expression of Flag tagged human FOXI3in mammalian cells
Depositing lab: Stefan Koch. Depositing organization: Linkopings Universitet. Publication: A uniform expression library for the exploration of FOX transcription factor biology. Moparthi L, Koch S. Differentiation. 2020 Sep - Oct;115:30-36. doi: 10.1016/j.diff.2020.08.002. Epub 2020 Aug 20. PubMed 32858261.
Backbone
  Vector backbone: pCS2+ N-flag
  Backbone size w/o insert (bp): 4131
  Vector type: Mammalian Expression
Growth in bacteria
  Bacterial resistance: Ampicillin, 100 μg/mL
  Growth temperature: 37°C
  Growth strain: DH5alpha
  Copy number: High Copy
Gene/Insert
  Gene/Insert name: human FOXI3
  Species: H. sapiens (human)
  Insert size (bp): 1259
  Entrez Gene: FOXI3
  Promoter: CMV IE94
  Tag / fusion protein: Flag (N terminal on backbone)
  Cloning method: Restriction Enzyme; 5′ cloning site EcoRI (not destroyed); 3′ cloning site XhoI (not destroyed)
  Sequencing primers: 5′ SP6; 3′ EBV-rev
Terms and licenses: Academic/Nonprofit Terms; Industry Terms: Not Available to Industry
How to cite: Flag-FOXI3 was a gift from Stefan Koch (Addgene plasmid # 153128 ; http://n2t.net/addgene:153128 ; RRID:Addgene_153128)
