[The description below was written by a language model from this plasmid's Addgene catalogue record and pLannotate feature annotations shown in this document.]
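Description:
Flag-FOXI3 is a mammalian expression plasmid built on the pCS2+ N-flag backbone, carrying the human FOXI3 coding sequence (a forkhead box family protein annotated as a possible transcription factor) fused to an N-terminal FLAG epitope supplied by the vector. The insert of about 1.26 kb was placed between EcoRI and XhoI sites, both of which remain intact, giving a sequenced plasmid of roughly 5.4 kb. In bacteria it is maintained at high copy through a ColE1/pUC-type origin and selected with ampicillin via the β-lactamase gene. An f1 phage origin is also present, along with remnants of lac regulatory elements and lacZα and lacI fragments inherited from the parental cloning vector.

Expression in mammalian cells is driven by the simian cytomegalovirus IE94 enhancer/promoter, a strong constitutive element that, in the circular map, lies immediately upstream of the SP6 promoter, FLAG tag and FOXI3 open reading frame. An SV40 polyadenylation signal follows the coding sequence to terminate and stabilise the transcript. The SP6 promoter between the CMV element and the tag would in principle allow in vitro synthesis of sense RNA, a standard feature of the pCS2+ design, and T7 (a fragment) and T3 promoters sit downstream in the reverse orientation. The FLAG tag allows detection or immunoprecipitation of the protein with anti-FLAG antibodies, without a FOXI3-specific reagent. The plasmid belongs to a uniform expression library of FOX transcription factors in a common vector and tag format, intended for comparative studies of FOX protein function in transfected mammalian cells.
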