Features (pLannotate 1.2.2; 16 found; start..end, strand, type, name):
     35..53      +  promoter       SP6 promoter: promoter for bacteriophage SP6 RNA polymerase
     94..110     +  CDS            FLAG (fragment): FLAG® epitope tag, followed by an enterokinase cleavage site
    139..1395    +  CDS            FOXI3: FOXI3_HUMAN - Experimental evidence at transcript level: Swiss-Prot protein existence level 2. Possible transcriptional factor. From Homo sapiens (Human).
   1414..1431    -  promoter       T7 promoter (fragment): promoter for bacteriophage T7 RNA polymerase
   1436..1570    -  polyA_signal   SV40 poly(A) signal: SV40 polyadenylation signal
   1683..1701    -  promoter       T3 promoter: promoter for bacteriophage T3 RNA polymerase
   1746..1762    -  protein_bind   lac operator: The lac repressor binds to the lac operator to inhibit transcription in E. coli. This inhibition can be relieved by adding lactose or isopropyl-β-D-thiogalactopyranoside (IPTG). lac repressor encoded by lacI
   1770..1800    -  promoter       lac promoter: promoter for the E. coli lac operon
   1815..1836    -  protein_bind   CAP binding site: CAP binding activates transcription in the presence of cAMP. E. coli catabolite activator protein
   1849..1941    -  CDS            lacI (fragment): lac repressor; lacI; The lac repressor binds to the lac operator to inhibit transcription in E. coli. This inhibition can be relieved by adding lactose or isopropyl-β-D-thiogalactopyranoside (IPTG).
   2124..2712    -  rep_origin     ori: high-copy-number ColE1/pMB1/pBR322/pUC origin of replication
   2883..3743    -  CDS            AmpR: β-lactamase; bla; confers resistance to ampicillin, carbenicillin, and related antibiotics
   3744..3848    -  promoter       AmpR promoter: bla
   3901..4329    -  rep_origin     f1 ori (sequence partly withheld): f1 bacteriophage origin of replication; arrow indicates direction of (+) strand synthesis
   4334..4400    -  CDS            lacZα (fragment): LacZα fragment of β-galactosidase; lacZ fragment
   4407..5384    +  promoter       CMV IE94 promoter: enhancer/promoter region of simian cytomegalovirus major immediate early transcription unit IE94
>Addgene plasmid #153128 | Flag-FOXI3 | addgene full sequence | sequence record 299374 | Addgene NGS Result
CGCCATTCTGCCTGGGGACGTCGGAGCAAGCTTGATTTAGGTGACACTATAGAATACAAGCTACTTGTTC
TTTTTGCAGGATCAGCCACCATGGATTACAAGGACGACGACGATAAGGGATCCCATCGATTCGAATTCGC
CCTCTACTGCGGCGACAACTTCGGAGTGTATTCGCAGCCCGGCCTGCCCCCGCCCGCCGCCACCGCCGCC
GCCCCGGGCGCCCCCCCGGCAGCCAGGGCGCCTTACGGGCTGGCCGACTACGCCGCGCCGCCGGCCGCCG
CCGCCAACCCCTACCTGTGGCTCAACGGGCCCGGCGTGGGAGGCCCGCCCTCCGCCGCCGCCGCAGCCGC
CGCCGCGTACCTGGGCGCTCCGCCGCCGCCGCCGCCCCCCGGGGCCGCGGCCGGGCCCTTTCTGCAGCCA
CCGCCTGCCGCCGGCACCTTCGGCTGCTCTCAGCGGCCCTTCGCGCAGCCCGCGCCCGCCGCGCCCGCCT
CGCCCGCCGCGCCCGCGGGGCCCGGGGAGCTGGGCTGGCTGTCCATGGCCAGCCGCGAGGACCTGATGAA
GATGGTGCGGCCGCCCTACTCGTATTCGGCGCTCATCGCCATGGCCATTCAGAGCGCGCCCGAGCGCAAA
CTCACTCTCAGCCACATCTACCAGTTCGTCGCCGATAGCTTCCCCTTCTACCAGCGCAGCAAGGCCGGCT
GGCAGAACTCCATCCGCCACAACCTGTCGCTCAACGACTGCTTCAAGAAGGTGCCCCGCGACGAGGACGA
CCCAGGAAAGGGTAATTATTGGACTCTTGATCCGAACTGCGAGAAAATGTTTGACAATGGGAACTTCCGT
CGGAAGCGAAAGCGCCGCTCTGAGGCCAGCAATGGCTCCACAGTGGCTGCTGGGACATCAAAGTCCGAAG
AAGGGCTCTCCTCAGGATTGGGGTCTGGAGTGGGTGGGAAGCCAGAAGAAGAGAGCCCCTCCACTCTGCT
GAGGCCTTCCCACTCCCCAGAGCCTCCGGAGGGCACCAAGAGTACTGCCTCATCTCCTGGAGGACCCATG
CTCACCTCCACCCCTTGTCTCAACACTTTCTTCAGCAGCCTCAGCTCCTTGAGTGTCAGCAGCAGTGTGA
GTACCCAGCGGGCTCTCCCTGGCAGCCGCCACCTAGGGATCCAGGGGGCCCAGCTGCCCTCCAGCGGCGT
GTTCTCCCCGACCTCCATCTCAGAGGCCTCAGCAGACACCTTGCAACTGAGCAATAGCACCAGCAATAGC
ACCGGCCAGAGATCTTCCTATTACAGCCCTTTCCCTGCCAGCACCAGCGGGGGGCAAAGCAGCCCCTTCA
GCAGCCCTTTCCACAACTTTAGCATGGTGAACAGCCTCATCTACCCCCGAGAGGGCTCCGAGGTGTAGCT
CGAGCCTCTAGAACTATAGTGAGTCGTATTACGTAGATCCAGACATGATAAGATACATTGATGAGTTTGG
ACAAACCACAACTAGAATGCAGTGAAAAAAATGCTTTATTTGTGAAATTTGTGATGCTATTGCTTTATTT
GTAACCATTATAAGCTGCAATAAACAAGTTAACAACAACAATTGCATTCATTTTATGTTTCAGGTTCAGG
GGGAGGTGTGGGAGGTTTTTTAATTCGCGGCCGCGGCGCCAATGCATTGGGCCCGGTACCCAGCTTTTGT
TCCCTTTAGTGAGGGTTAATTGCGCGCTTGGCGTAATCATGGTCATAGCTGTTTCCTGTGTGAAATTGTT
ATCCGCTCACAATTCCACACAACATACGAGCCGGGAGCATAAAGTGTAAAGCCTGGGGTGCCTAATGAGT
GAGCTAACTCACATTAATTGCGTTGCGCTCACTGCCCGCTTTCCAGTCGGGAAACCTGTCGTGCCAGCTG
CATTAATGAATCGGCCAACGCGCGGGGAGAGGCGGTTTGCGTATTGGGCGCTCTTCCGCTTCCTCGCTCA
CTGACTCGCTGCGCTCGGTCGTTCGGCTGCGGCGAGCGGTATCAGCTCACTCAAAGGCGGTAATACGGTT
ATCCACAGAATCAGGGGATAACGCAGGAAAGAACATGTGAGCAAAAGGCCAGCAAAAGGCCAGGAACCGT
AAAAAGGCCGCGTTGCTGGCGTTTTTCCATAGGCTCCGCCCCCCTGACGAGCATCACAAAAATCGACGCT
CAAGTCAGAGGTGGCGAAACCCGACAGGACTATAAAGATACCAGGCGTTTCCCCCTGGAAGCTCCCTCGT
GCGCTCTCCTGTTCCGACCCTGCCGCTTACCGGATACCTGTCCGCCTTTCTCCCTTCGGGAAGCGTGGCG
CTTTCTCATAGCTCACGCTGTAGGTATCTCAGTTCGGTGTAGGTCGTTCGCTCCAAGCTGGGCTGTGTGC
ACGAACCCCCCGTTCAGCCCGACCGCTGCGCCTTATCCGGTAACTATCGTCTTGAGTCCAACCCGGTAAG
ACACGACTTATCGCCACTGGCAGCAGCCACTGGTAACAGGATTAGCAGAGCGAGGTATGTAGGCGGTGCT
ACAGAGTTCTTGAAGTGGTGGCCTAACTACGGCTACACTAGAAGAACAGTATTTGGTATCTGCGCTCTGC
TGAAGCCAGTTACCTTCGGAAAAAGAGTTGGTAGCTCTTGATCCGGCAAACAAACCACCGCTGGTAGCGG
TGGTTTTTTTGTTTGCAAGCAGCAGATTACGCGCAGAAAAAAAGGATCTCAAGAAGATCCTTTGATCTTT
TCTACGGGGTCTGACGCTCAGTGGAACGAAAACTCACGTTAAGGGATTTTGGTCATGAGATTATCAAAAA
GGATCTTCACCTAGATCCTTTTAAATTAAAAATGAAGTTTTAAATCAATCTAAAGTATATATGAGTAAAC
TTGGTCTGACAGTTACCAATGCTTAATCAGTGAGGCACCTATCTCAGCGATCTGTCTATTTCGTTCATCC
ATAGTTGCCTGACTCCCCGTCGTGTAGATAACTACGATACGGGAGGGCTTACCATCTGGCCCCAGTGCTG
CAATGATACCGCGAGACCCACGCTCACCGGCTCCAGATTTATCAGCAATAAACCAGCCAGCCGGAAGGGC
CGAGCGCAGAAGTGGTCCTGCAACTTTATCCGCCTCCATCCAGTCTATTAATTGTTGCCGGGAAGCTAGA
GTAAGTAGTTCGCCAGTTAATAGTTTGCGCAACGTTGTTGCCATTGCTACAGGCATCGTGGTGTCACGCT
CGTCGTTTGGTATGGCTTCATTCAGCTCCGGTTCCCAACGATCAAGGCGAGTTACATGATCCCCCATGTT
GTGCAAAAAAGCGGTTAGCTCCTTCGGTCCTCCGATCGTTGTCAGAAGTAAGTTGGCCGCAGTGTTATCA
CTCATGGTTATGGCAGCACTGCATAATTCTCTTACTGTCATGCCATCCGTAAGATGCTTTTCTGTGACTG
GTGAGTACTCAACCAAGTCATTCTGAGAATAGTGTATGCGGCGACCGAGTTGCTCTTGCCCGGCGTCAAT
ACGGGATAATACCGCGCCACATAGCAGAACTTTAAAAGTGCTCATCATTGGAAAACGTTCTTCGGGGCGA
AAACTCTCAAGGATCTTACCGCTGTTGAGATCCAGTTCGATGTAACCCACTCGTGCACCCAACTGATCTT
CAGCATCTTTTACTTTCACCAGCGTTTCTGGGTGAGCAAAAACAGGAAGGCAAAATGCCGCAAAAAAGGG
AATAAGGGCGACACGGAAATGTTGAATACTCATACTCTTCCTTTTTCAATATTATTGAAGCATTTATCAG
GGTTATTGTCTCATGAGCGGATACATATTTGAATGTATTTAGAAAAATAAACAAATAGGGGTTCCGCGCA
CATTTCCCCGAAAAGTGCCACCTAAATTGTAAGCGTTAATATTTTGTTAAAATTCGCGTTAAATTTTTGT
TAAATCAGCTCATTTTTTAACCAATAGGCCGAAATCGGCAAAATCCCTTATAAATCAAAAGAATAGACCG
AGATAGGGT
[37 nt withheld, positions 4000-4036]
AAAGAACGTGGACTCCAACGTCAAAGG
[49 nt withheld, positions 4064-4112]
T
[91 nt withheld, positions 4114-4204]
G
[124 nt withheld, positions 4206-4329]
CCCATTCGCCATTCAGGCTGCGCAACTGTTGGGAAGGGCGATCGGTGCGGGCCTCTTCGCTATTACGCCA
GTCGACCGCCAATTCAATATGGCGTATATGGACTCATGCCAATTCAATATGGTGGATCTGGACCTGTGCC
AATTCAATATGGCGTATATGGACTCGTGCCAATTCAATATGGTGGATCTGGACCCCAGCCAATTCAATAT
GGCGGACTTGGCACCATGCCAATTCAATATGGCGGACCTGGCACTGTGCCAACTGGGGAGGGGTCTACTT
GGCACGGTGCCAAGTTTGAGGAGGGGTCTTGGCCCTGTGCCAAGTCCGCCATATTGAATTGGCATGGTGC
CAATAATGGCGGCCATATTGGCTATATGCCAGGATCAATATATAGGCAATATCCAATATGGCCCTATGCC
AATATGGCTATTGGCCAGGTTCAATACTATGTATTGGCCCTATGCCATATAGTATTCCATATATGGGTTT
TCCTATTGACGTAGATAGCCCCTCCCAATGGGCGGTCCCATATACCATATATGGGGCTTCCTAATACCGC
CCATAGCCACTCCCCCATTGACGTCAATGGTCTCTATATATGGTCTTTCCTATTGACGTCATATGGGCGG
TCCTATTGACGTATATGGCGCCTCCCCCATTGACGTCAATTACGGTAAATGGCCCGCCTGGCTCAATGCC
CATTGACGTCAATAGGACCACCCACCATTGACGTCAATGGGATGGCTCATTGCCCATTCATATCCGTTCT
CACGCCCCCTATTGACGTCAATGACGGTAAATGGCCCACTTGGCAGTACATCAATATCTATTAATAGTAA
CTTGGCAAGTACATTACTATTGGAAGTACGCCAGGGTACATTGGCAGTACTCCCATTGACGTCAATGGCG
GTAAATGGCCCGCGATGGCTGCCAAGTACATCCCCATTGACGTCAATGGGGAGGGGCAATGACGCAAATG
GGCGTTCCATTGACGTAAATGGGCGGTAGGCGTGCCTAATGGGAGGTCTATATAAGCAATGCTCGTTTAG
GGAAC
