>Addgene plasmid #153128 | Flag-FOXI3 | depositor partial sequence | sequence record 296316 | hFOXI3 gene sequence
ATGGCCCTCTACTGCGGCGACAACTTCGGAGTGTATTCGCAGCCCGGCCTGCCCCCGCCCGCCGCCACCG
CCGCCGCCCCGGGCGCCCCCCCGGCAGCCAGGGCGCCTTACGGGCTGGCCGACTACGCCGCGCCGCCGGC
CGCCGCCGCCAACCCCTACCTGTGGCTCAACGGGCCCGGCGTGGGAGGCCCGCCCTCCGCCGCCGCCGCA
GCCGCCGCCGCGTACCTGGGCGCTCCGCCGCCGCCGCCGCCCCCCGGGGCCGCGGCCGGGCCCTTTCTGC
AGCCACCGCCTGCCGCCGGCACCTTCGGCTGCTCTCAGCGGCCCTTCGCGCAGCCCGCGCCCGCCGCGCC
CGCCTCGCCCGCCGCGCCCGCGGGGCCCGGGGAGCTGGGCTGGCTGTCCATGGCCAGCCGCGAGGACCTG
ATGAAGATGGTGCGGCCGCCCTACTCGTATTCGGCGCTCATCGCCATGGCCATTCAGAGCGCGCCCGAGC
GCAAACTCACTCTCAGCCACATCTACCAGTTCGTCGCCGATAGCTTCCCCTTCTACCAGCGCAGCAAGGC
CGGCTGGCAGAACTCCATCCGCCACAACCTGTCGCTCAACGACTGCTTCAAGAAGGTGCCCCGCGACGAG
GACGACCCAGGAAAGGGTAATTATTGGACTCTTGATCCGAACTGCGAGAAAATGTTTGACAATGGGAACT
TCCGTCGGAAGCGAAAGCGCCGCTCTGAGGCCAGCAATGGCTCCACAGTGGCTGCTGGGACATCAAAGTC
CGAAGAAGGGCTCTCCTCAGGATTGGGGTCTGGAGTGGGTGGGAAGCCAGAAGAAGAGAGCCCCTCCACT
CTGCTGAGGCCTTCCCACTCCCCAGAGCCTCCGGAGGGCACCAAGAGTACTGCCTCATCTCCTGGAGGAC
CCATGCTCACCTCCACCCCTTGTCTCAACACTTTCTTCAGCAGCCTCAGCTCCTTGAGTGTCAGCAGCAG
TGTGAGTACCCAGCGGGCTCTCCCTGGCAGCCGCCACCTAGGGATCCAGGGGGCCCAGCTGCCCTCCAGC
GGCGTGTTCTCCCCGACCTCCATCTCAGAGGCCTCAGCAGACACCTTGCAACTGAGCAATAGCACCAGCA
ATAGCACCGGCCAGAGATCTTCCTATTACAGCCCTTTCCCTGCCAGCACCAGCGGGGGGCAAAGCAGCCC
CTTCAGCAGCCCTTTCCACAACTTTAGCATGGTGAACAGCCTCATCTACCCCCGAGAGGGCTCCGAGGTG
TAG
